>Addgene plasmid #70438 | R777-E154 Hs.PAK4-nostop | depositor full sequence | sequence record 125887 | Full Sequence
TTAACGCTAGCATGGATGTTTTCCCAGTCACGACGTTGTAAAACGACGGCCAGTCTTAAAATTCGAGCTC
GGTCCGAGGATCCGAAATAATGATTTTATTTTGACTGATAGTGACCTGTTCGTTGCAACAAATTGATAAG
CAATGCTTTTTTATAATGCCAACTTTGTACAAAAAAGTTGGCACCATGTTTGGGAAGAGGAAGAAGCGGG
TGGAGATCTCCGCGCCGTCCAACTTCGAGCACCGCGTGCACACGGGCTTCGACCAGCACGAGCAGAAGTT
CACGGGGCTGCCCCGCCAGTGGCAGAGCCTGATCGAGGAGTCGGCTCGCCGGCCCAAGCCCCTCGTCGAC
CCCGCCTGCATCACCTCCATCCAGCCCGGGGCCCCCAAGACCATCGTGCGGGGCAGCAAAGGTGCCAAAG
ATGGGGCCCTCACGCTGCTGCTGGACGAGTTTGAGAACATGTCGGTGACACGCTCCAACTCCCTGCGGAG
AGACAGCCCGCCGCCGCCCGCCCGTGCCCGCCAGGAAAATGGGATGCCAGAGGAGCCGGCCACCACGGCC
AGAGGGGGCCCAGGGAAGGCAGGCAGCCGAGGCCGGTTCGCCGGTCACAGCGAGGCGGGTGGCGGCAGTG
GTGACAGGCGACGGGCGGGGCCAGAGAAGAGGCCCAAGTCTTCCAGGGAGGGCTCAGGGGGTCCCCAGGA
GTCCTCCCGGGACAAACGCCCCCTCTCCGGGCCTGATGTCGGCACCCCCCAGCCTGCTGGTCTGGCCAGT
GGGGCGAAACTGGCAGCTGGCCGGCCCTTTAACACCTACCCGAGGGCTGACACGGACCACCCATCCCGGG
GTGCCCAGGGGGAGCCTCATGACGTGGCCCCTAACGGGCCATCAGCGGGGGGCCTGGCCATCCCCCAGTC
CTCCTCCTCCTCCTCCCGGCCTCCCACCCGAGCCCGAGGTGCCCCCAGCCCTGGAGTGCTGGGACCCCAC
GCCTCAGAGCCCCAGCTGGCCCCTCCAGCCTGCACCCCCGCCGCCCCTGCTGTTCCTGGGCCCCCTGGCC
CCCGCTCACCACAGCGGGAGCCACAGCGAGTATCCCATGAGCAGTTCCGGGCTGCCCTGCAGCTGGTGGT
GGACCCAGGCGACCCCCGCTCCTACCTGGACAACTTCATCAAGATTGGCGAGGGCTCCACGGGCATCGTG
TGCATCGCCACCGTGCGCAGCTCGGGCAAGCTGGTGGCCGTCAAGAAGATGGACCTGCGCAAGCAGCAGA
GGCGCGAGCTGCTCTTCAACGAGGTGGTAATCATGAGGGACTACCAGCACGAGAATGTGGTGGAGATGTA
CAACAGCTACCTGGTGGGGGACGAGCTCTGGGTGGTCATGGAGTTCCTGGAAGGAGGCGCCCTCACCGAC
ATCGTCACCCACACCAGGATGAACGAGGAGCAGATCGCGGCCGTGTGCCTTGCAGTGCTGCAGGCCCTGT
CGGTGCTCCACGCCCAGGGCGTCATCCACCGGGACATCAAGAGCGACTCGATCCTGCTGACCCATGATGG
CAGGGTGAAGCTGTCAGACTTTGGGTTCTGCGCCCAGGTGAGCAAGGAAGTGCCCCGAAGGAAGTCGCTG
GTCGGCACGCCCTACTGGATGGCCCCAGAGCTCATCTCCCGCCTTCCCTACGGGCCAGAGGTAGACATCT
GGTCGCTGGGGATAATGGTGATTGAGATGGTGGACGGAGAGCCCCCCTACTTCAACGAGCCACCCCTCAA
AGCCATGAAGATGATTCGGGACAACCTGCCACCCCGACTGAAGAACCTGCACAAGGTGTCGCCATCCCTG
AAGGGCTTCCTGGACCGCCTGCTGGTGCGAGACCCTGCCCAGCGGGCCACGGCAGCCGAGCTGCTGAAGC
ACCCATTCCTGGCCAAGGCAGGGCCGCCTGCCAGCATCGTGCCCCTCATGCGCCAGAACCGCACCAGATC
AACTTTCTTGTACAAAGTTGGCATTATAGGAAAGCATTGCTTATCAATTTGTTGCAACGAACAGGTCACT
ATCAGTCAAAATAAAATCATTATTTGCATGCAAGCTTAGATCCTCTAGACCAGCCAGGACAGAAATGCCT
CGACTTCGCTGCTACCCAAGGTTGCCGGGTGACGCACACCGTGGAAACGGATGAAGGCACGAACCCAGTG
GACATAAGCCTGTTCGGTTCGTAAGCTGTAATGCAAGTAGCGTATGCGCTCACGCAACTGGTCCAGAACC
TTGACCGAACGCAGCGGTGGTAACGGCGCAGTGGCGGTTTTCATGGCTTGTTATGACTGTTTTTTTGGGG
TACAGTCTATGCCTCGGGCATCCAAGCAGCAAGCGCGTTACGCCGTGGGTCGATGTTTGATGTTATGGAG
CAGCAACGATGTTACGCAGCAGGGCAGTCGCCCTAAAACAAAGTTAAACATTATGAGGGAAGCGGTGATC
GCCGAAGTATCGACTCAACTATCAGAGGTAGTTGGCGTCATCGAGCGCCATCTCGAACCGACGTTGCTGG
CCGTACATTTGTACGGCTCCGCAGTGGATGGCGGCCTGAAGCCACACAGTGATATTGATTTGCTGGTTAC
GGTGACCGTAAGGCTTGATGAAACAACGCGGCGAGCTTTGATCAACGACCTTTTGGAAACTTCGGCTTCC
CCTGGAGAGAGCGAGATTCTCCGCGCTGTAGAAGTCACCATTGTTGTGCACGACGACATCATTCCGTGGC
GTTATCCAGCTAAGCGCGAACTGCAATTTGGAGAATGGCAGCGCAATGACATTCTTGCAGGTATCTTCGA
GCCAGCCACGATCGACATTGATCTGGCTATCTTGCTGACAAAAGCAAGAGAACATAGCGTTGCCTTGGTA
GGTCCAGCGGCGGAGGAACTCTTTGATCCGGTTCCTGAACAGGATCTATTTGAGGCGCTAAATGAAACCT
TAACGCTATGGAACTCGCCGCCCGACTGGGCTGGCGATGAGCGAAATGTAGTGCTTACGTTGTCCCGCAT
TTGGTACAGCGCAGTAACCGGCAAAATCGCGCCGAAGGATGTCGCTGCCGACTGGGCAATGGAGCGCCTG
CCGGCCCAGTATCAGCCCGTCATACTTGAAGCTAGACAGGCTTATCTTGGACAAGAAGAAGATCGCTTGG
CCTCGCGCGCAGATCAGTTGGAAGAATTTGTCCACTACGTGAAAGGCGAGATCACCAAGGTAGTCGGCAA
ATAACCCTCGAGCCACCCATGACCAAAATCCCTTAACGTGAGTTACGCGTCGTTCCACTGAGCGTCAGAC
CCCGTAGAAAAGATCAAAGGATCTTCTTGAGATCCTTTTTTTCTGCGCGTAATCTGCTGCTTGCAAACAA
AAAAACCACCGCTACCAGCGGTGGTTTGTTTGCCGGATCAAGAGCTACCAACTCTTTTTCCGAAGGTAAC
TGGCTTCAGCAGAGCGCAGATACCAAATACTGTCCTTCTAGTGTAGCCGTAGTTAGGCCACCACTTCAAG
AACTCTGTAGCACCGCCTACATACCTCGCTCTGCTAATCCTGTTACCAGTGGCTGCTGCCAGTGGCGATA
AGTCGTGTCTTACCGGGTTGGACTCAAGACGATAGTTACCGGATAAGGCGCAGCGGTCGGGCTGAACGGG
GGGTTCGTGCACACAGCCCAGCTTGGAGCGAACGACCTACACCGAACTGAGATACCTACAGCGTGAGCAT
TGAGAAAGCGCCACGCTTCCCGAAGGGAGAAAGGCGGACAGGTATCCGGTAAGCGGCAGGGTCGGAACAG
GAGAGCGCACGAGGGAGCTTCCAGGGGGAAACGCCTGGTATCTTTATAGTCCTGTCGGGTTTCGCCACCT
CTGACTTGAGCGTCGATTTTTGTGATGCTCGTCAGGGGGGCGGAGCCTATGGAAAAACGCCAGCAACGCG
GCCTTTTTACGGTTCCTGGCCTTTTGCTGGCCTTTTGCTCACATGTTCTTTCCTGCGTTATCCCCTGATT
CTGTGGATAACCGTATTACCGCCTTTGAGTGAGCTGATACCGCTCGCCGCAGCCGAACGACCGAGCGCAG
CGAGTCAGTGAGCGAGGAAGCGGAAGAGCGCCCAATACGCAAACCGCCTCTCCCCGCGCGTTGGCCGATT
CATTAATGCAGCTGGCACGACAGGTTTCCCGACTGGAAAGCGGGCAGTGAGCGCAACGCAATTAATACGC
GTACCGCTAGCCAGGAAGAGTTTGTAGAAACGCAAAAAGGCCATCCGTCAGGATGGCCTTCTGCTTAGTT
TGATGCCTGGCAGTTTATGGCGGGCGTCCTGCCCGCCACCCTCCGGGCCGTTGCTTCACAACGTTCAAAT
CCGCTCCCGGCGGATTTGTCCTACTCAGGAGAGCGTTCACCGACAAACAACAGATAAAACGAAAGGCCCA
GTCTTCCGACTGAGCCTTTCGTTTTATTTGATGCCTGGCAGTTCCCTACTCTCGCG
Features (pLannotate 1.2.2; 11 found; start..end, strand, type, name):
     18..54      -  CDS            lacZα (fragment): LacZα fragment of β-galactosidase; lacZ fragment
     85..180     +  protein_bind   attL3: mutant version of attL; recombination site for the Gateway® LR reaction LR Clonase™
    186..1958    +  CDS            PAK4: PAK4_HUMAN - Also known as KIAA1142. Experimental evidence at protein level: Swiss-Prot protein existence level 1. Serine/threonine protein kinase that plays a role in a variety of different signaling pathways including cytoskeleton regulation, cell migration, growth, proliferation or cell survival. Activation by various effectors including growth factor receptors or active CDC42 and RAC1 results in a conformational change and a subsequent autophosphorylation on several serine and/or threonine residues. Phosphorylates and inactivates the protein phosphatase SSH1, leading to increased inhibitor
   1963..2056    -  protein_bind   attL2 (fragment): mutant version of attL; recombination site for the Gateway® LR reaction LR Clonase™
   2171..2194    +  promoter       Pc promoter (fragment): intI1 (promoter lies within the coding sequence); class 1 integron promoter
   2370..2426    +  CDS            GmR (fragment): gentamycin acetyltransferase; aacC1; confers resistance to gentamycin
   2433..3224    +  CDS            SmR: aminoglycoside adenylyltransferase (Murphy, 1985); aadA; confers resistance to spectinomycin and streptomycin
   3317..3905    +  rep_origin     ori: high-copy-number ColE1/pMB1/pBR322/pUC origin of replication
   4088..4180    +  CDS            lacI (fragment): lac repressor; lacI; The lac repressor binds to the lac operator to inhibit transcription in E. coli. This inhibition can be relieved by adding lactose or isopropyl-β-D-thiogalactopyranoside (IPTG).
   4235..4262    -  terminator     rrnB T2 terminator: transcription terminator T2 from the E. coli rrnB gene
   4394..4437    +  terminator     rrnB T1 terminator: Escherichia coli rrnB; transcription terminator T1 from the E. coli rrnB gene
