[The description below was written by a language model from this plasmid's Addgene catalogue record and pLannotate feature annotations shown in this document.]
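Description:
R777-E154 Hs.PAK4-nostop is a Gateway entry clone built on the pDonor-255 backbone. It carries the human PAK4 open reading frame (reference transcript NM_005884.3) with the stop codon removed, so the coding sequence can be read through into a C-terminal tag or fusion partner supplied by a destination vector. The full plasmid is 4,466 nt, made up of a 1,773 bp insert in a backbone of about 2.7 kb. It is propagated in E. coli at high copy from a ColE1/pUC-type origin. Selection is with spectinomycin through the aadA (SmR) aminoglycoside adenylyltransferase gene, which appears to be driven by a remnant of a class 1 integron Pc promoter lying upstream, next to a short non-functional gentamicin-resistance fragment.

The PAK4 ORF is flanked by two attL recombination sites, which the automated annotation calls attL3 on the 5′ side and a partial attL2 on the 3′ side. These sites allow LR Clonase-mediated transfer of the ORF into compatible destination vectors. The entry clone has no annotated promoter positioned to express PAK4, so expression depends entirely on the destination vector chosen. rrnB T1 and T2 terminators in the backbone help insulate the cloning region from read-through transcription, and the small lacZα and lacI fragments are vector remnants with no evident function. PAK4 encodes a serine/threonine kinase activated downstream of CDC42 and RAC1 that is involved in cytoskeletal regulation, cell migration, proliferation and survival. The clone serves as a sequence-defined source for building C-terminally tagged PAK4 expression constructs.
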