Addgene plasmid #70438: R777-E154 Hs.PAK4-nostop
Purpose: Gateway ORF clone of human PAK4 [NM_005884.3] without stop codon (for C-terminal fusions)
Depositing lab: Dominic Esposito. Depositing organization: National Cancer Institute (NCI).
Backbone
  Vector backbone: pDonor-255
  Backbone size w/o insert (bp): 2693
  Vector type: Gateway Entry Clone
Growth in bacteria
  Bacterial resistance: Spectinomycin, 50 μg/mL
  Growth temperature: 37°C
  Growth strain: DH10B
  Copy number: High Copy
Gene/Insert
  Gene/Insert name: PAK4 (alt name: NM_005884.3)
  Species: H. sapiens (human)
  Insert size (bp): 1773
  Entrez Gene: PAK4
  Cloning method: Gateway Cloning
  Sequencing primers: 5′ M13F 23-mer (5'-CCCAGTCACGACGTTGTAAAACG); 3′ attLR 23-mer (5'-TAACATCAGAGATTTTGAGACAC)
Terms and licenses: Academic/Nonprofit Terms; Industry Terms: Not Available to Industry
How to cite: R777-E154 Hs.PAK4-nostop was a gift from Dominic Esposito (Addgene plasmid # 70438 ; http://n2t.net/addgene:70438 ; RRID:Addgene_70438)
