>Addgene plasmid #70438 | R777-E154 Hs.PAK4-nostop | addgene partial sequence | sequence record 132267 | pCR8_R1 5'-cgaaccgaacaggcttatgt-3'
GGTGTGCGTCACCCGGCAACCTTGGGTAGCAGCGAAGTCGAGGCATTTCTGTCCTGGCTGGTCTAGAGGA
TCTAAGCTTGCATGCAAATAATGATTTTATTTTGACTGATAGTGACCTGTTCGTTGCAACAAATTGATAA
GCAATGCTTTCCTATAATGCCAACTTTGTACAAGAAAGTTGATCTGGTGCGGTTCTGGCGCATGAGGGGC
ACGATGCTGGCAGGCGGCCCTGCCTTGGCCAGGAATGGGTGCTTCAGCAGCTCGGCTGCCGTGGCCCGCT
GGGCAGGGTCTCGCACCAGCAGGCGGTCCAGGAAGCCCTTCAGGGATGGCGACACCTTGTGCAGGTTCTT
CAGTCGGGGTGGCAGGTTGTCCCGAATCATCTTCATGGCTTTGAGGGGTGGCTCGTTGAAGTAGGGGGGC
TCTCCGTCCACCATCTCAATCACCATTATCCCCAGCGACCAGATGTCTACCTCTGGCCCGTAGGGAAGGC
GGGAGATGAGCTCTGGGGCCATCCAGTAGGGCGTGCCGACCAGCGACTTCCTTCGGGGCACTTCCTTGCT
CACCTGGGCGCAGAACCCAAAGTCTGACAGCTTCACCCTGCCATCATGGGTCAGCAGGATCGAGTCGCTC
TTGATGTCCCGGTGGATGACGCCCTGGGCGTGGAGCACCGACAGGGCCTGCAGCACTGCAAGGCACACGG
CCGCGATCTGCTCCTCGTTCATCCTGGTGTGGGTGACGATGTCGGTGAGGGCGCCTCCTTCCAGGAACTC
CATGACCACCCAGAGCTCGTCCCCCACCAGGTAGCTGTTGTACATCTCCACCACATTCTCGTGCTGGTAG
TCCCTCATGATTACCACCTCGTTGAAGAGCAGCTCGCGCCTCTGCTGCTTGCGCAGGTCCATCTTCTTGA
CGGCCACCAGCTTGCCCGAGCTGCGCACGGTGGCGATGCACACGATGCCCGTGGAGCCCTCGCCAATCTT
GATGAAGTTGTCCAGGTAGGAGCGGGGGTCGCCTGG
